>Addgene plasmid #10900 | GFP-siRNA control | addgene partial sequence | sequence record 17872 | TRC-F 5'-CAAGGCTGTTAGAGAGATAATTGGA-3'
AATACGTGACGTAGAAAGTAATAATTTCTTGGGTAGTTTGCAGTTTTAAAATTATGTTTTAAAATGGACT
ATCATATGCTTACCGTAACTTGAAAGTATTTCGATTTCTTGGCTTTATATATCTTGTGGAAAGGACGATT
CGAAGCAAGCTGACCCTGA
